Addgene plasmid #227864: pcDNA 3.3 C-MYC PDZD8(450-839aa)
Purpose: Used for transfection of cells for expression of C-MYC PDZD8 (450-839aa)
Depositing lab: Sheng-cai Lin. Depositing organization: Xiamen University. Publication: AMPK targets PDZD8 to trigger carbon source shift from glucose to glutamine. Li M, Wang Y, Wei X, Cai WF, Wu J, Zhu M, Wang Y, Liu YH, Xiong J, Qu Q, Chen Y, Tian X, Yao L, Xie R, Li X, Chen S, Huang X, Zhang C, Xie C, Wu Y, Xu Z, Zhang B, Jiang B, Wang ZC, Li Q, Li G, Lin SY, Yu L, Piao HL, Deng X, Han J, Zhang CS, Lin SC. Cell Res. 2024 Jun 19. doi: 10.1038/s41422-024-00985-6. PubMed 38898113.
Backbone
  Vector backbone: pcDNA
  Vector type: Mammalian Expression
Growth in bacteria
  Bacterial resistance: Ampicillin, 100 μg/mL
  Growth temperature: 37°C
  Growth strain: DH5alpha
  Copy number: High Copy
Gene/Insert
  Gene/Insert name: PDZD8
  Species: H. sapiens (human)
  Mutation: aa 450-839 only
  Entrez Gene: PDZD8 (a.k.a. IDDADF, PDZK8)
  Tag / fusion protein: MYC (C terminal on insert)
  Cloning method: Ligation Independent Cloning
Terms and licenses: Academic/Nonprofit Terms; Industry Terms: Not Available to Industry
How to cite: pcDNA 3.3 C-MYC PDZD8(450-839aa) was a gift from Sheng-cai Lin (Addgene plasmid # 227864 ; http://n2t.net/addgene:227864 ; RRID:Addgene_227864)
