[The description below was written by a language model from this plasmid's Addgene catalogue record and pLannotate feature annotations shown in this document.]
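Description:
pcDNA 3.3 C-MYC PDZD8(450-839aa) is a mammalian expression plasmid of about 6.6 kb built on a pcDNA-type backbone and intended for transfection into cultured cells. It is maintained in E. coli through a high-copy ColE1/pUC-type origin and selected with ampicillin via a β-lactamase gene driven by its own bla promoter. An f1 phage origin is also present, along with small remnants of lac regulatory sequence (lac promoter, operator, CAP site and a lacI fragment) and a bom fragment. These appear to be backbone carry-over with no stated role in the construct's use.

The payload is a truncated human PDZD8 coding sequence covering only amino acids 450–839, annotated as a 1,170 nt fragment. It sits downstream of the human cytomegalovirus immediate-early enhancer and promoter for strong constitutive transcription, and is followed by the HSV thymidine kinase polyadenylation signal. A very short bGH poly(A) fragment nearby is probably a cloning remnant. The catalogue entry records a MYC epitope tag at the C terminus of the insert, which would allow detection or immunoprecipitation with anti-MYC antibodies. The tag is not called out separately in the feature table.

A second cassette places a neomycin phosphotransferase gene under the SV40 enhancer/early promoter with an SV40 poly(A) signal, which could allow G418 selection of stable transfectants. An adjacent ble fragment is incomplete. PDZD8 is described as a tethering protein linking endoplasmic reticulum and mitochondrial membranes. This fragment construct is suited to domain-mapping or interaction experiments, and it was deposited with work on AMPK targeting of PDZD8.
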