Features (pLannotate 1.2.2; 18 found; start..end, strand, type, name):
     50..429     +  enhancer       CMV enhancer: human cytomegalovirus immediate early enhancer
    430..633     +  promoter       CMV promoter: human cytomegalovirus (CMV) immediate early promoter
    763..1932    +  CDS            PDZD8 (fragment): PDZD8_HUMAN - Also known as PDZK8. Experimental evidence at protein level: Swiss-Prot protein existence level 1. Molecular tethering protein that connects endoplasmic reticulum and mitochondria membranes (PubMed:29097544). PDZD8-dependent endoplasmic reticulum-mitochondria membrane tethering is essential for endoplasmic reticulum-mitochondria Ca(2+) transfer (PubMed:29097544). In neurons, involved in the regulation of dendritic Ca(2+) dynamics by regulating mitochondrial Ca(2+) uptake in neurons (PubMed:29097544). Plays an indirect role in the regulation of cell morphology and cytoskeletal org
   2073..2121    +  polyA_signal   HSV TK poly(A) signal: herpes simplex virus thymidine kinase polyadenylation signal (Cole and Stacy, 1985)
   2212..2228    -  polyA_signal   bGH poly(A) signal (fragment): bovine growth hormone polyadenylation signal
   2323..2751    +  rep_origin     f1 ori (sequence partly withheld): f1 bacteriophage origin of replication; arrow indicates direction of (+) strand synthesis
   2765..3094    +  promoter       SV40 promoter: SV40 enhancer and early promoter
   3161..3952    +  CDS            neo: KKA2_KLEPN - Also known as kan, nptII. Experimental evidence at protein level: Swiss-Prot protein existence level 1. Resistance to kanamycin, neomycin, paromomycin, ribostamycin, butirosin and gentamicin B. From Klebsiella pneumoniae.
   3978..4136    +  CDS            ble (fragment): BLE_KLEPN - Experimental evidence at protein level: Swiss-Prot protein existence level 1. Binding protein with a strong affinity to the bleomycin family of antibiotics. Binds to CL990; an antimitotic-antibiotic compound. From Klebsiella pneumoniae.
   4131..4252    +  polyA_signal   SV40 poly(A) signal: SV40 polyadenylation signal
   4325..4341    -  protein_bind   lac operator: The lac repressor binds to the lac operator to inhibit transcription in E. coli. This inhibition can be relieved by adding lactose or isopropyl-β-D-thiogalactopyranoside (IPTG). lac repressor encoded by lacI
   4349..4379    -  promoter       lac promoter: promoter for the E. coli lac operon
   4394..4415    -  protein_bind   CAP binding site: CAP binding activates transcription in the presence of cAMP. E. coli catabolite activator protein
   4428..4520    -  CDS            lacI (fragment): lac repressor; lacI; The lac repressor binds to the lac operator to inhibit transcription in E. coli. This inhibition can be relieved by adding lactose or isopropyl-β-D-thiogalactopyranoside (IPTG).
   4703..5291    -  rep_origin     ori: high-copy-number ColE1/pMB1/pBR322/pUC origin of replication
   5462..6322    -  CDS            AmpR: β-lactamase; bla; confers resistance to ampicillin, carbenicillin, and related antibiotics
   6323..6427    -  promoter       AmpR promoter: bla
   6486..6538    -  misc_feature   bom (fragment): basis of mobility region from pBR322
>Addgene plasmid #227864 | pcDNA 3.3 C-MYC PDZD8(450-839aa) | addgene full sequence | sequence record 477899 | Addgene NGS Result
GTTAGGCGTTTTGCGCTGCTTCGCGATGTACGGGCCAGATATACGCGTTGACATTGATTATTGACTAGTT
ATTAATAGTAATCAATTACGGGGTCATTAGTTCATAGCCCATATATGGAGTTCCGCGTTACATAACTTAC
GGTAAATGGCCCGCCTGGCTGACCGCCCAACGACCCCCGCCCATTGACGTCAATAATGACGTATGTTCCC
ATAGTAACGCCAATAGGGACTTTCCATTGACGTCAATGGGTGGAGTATTTACGGTAAACTGCCCACTTGG
CAGTACATCAAGTGTATCATATGCCAAGTACGCCCCCTATTGACGTCAATGACGGTAAATGGCCCGCCTG
GCATTATGCCCAGTACATGACCTTATGGGACTTTCCTACTTGGCAGTACATCTACGTATTAGTCATCGCT
ATTACCATGGTGATGCGGTTTTGGCAGTACATCAATGGGCGTGGATAGCGGTTTGACTCACGGGGATTTC
CAAGTCTCCACCCCATTGACGTCAATGGGAGTTTGTTTTGGCACCAAAATCAACGGGACTTTCCAAAATG
TCGTAACAACTCCGCCCCATTGACGCAAATGGGCGGTAGGCGTGTACGGTGGGAGGTCTATATAAGCAGA
GCTCGTTTAGTGAACCGTCAGATCGCCTGGAGACGCCATCCACGCTGTTTTGACCTCCATAGAAGACACC
GGGACCGATCCAGCCTCCGGACTGAGCTCCTTAAGGTTAACTCTAGAGAATTCGGATCCATGGGCCAGAG
TAATCAAGGTGCAGTGCTGCAAGATAACTTTGGCCAGTTGGAAGAAAACTTTTTGTCAAGCTCATGCCAA
TCGGGTTATGAAGAGGAAGCTGCCGGGTTGACAGTAGATACTGAAAGTAGAGAGCTGGATTCTGAATTTG
AAGACTTGGCAAGTGATGTCAGAGCACAAAATGAGTTCAAAGATGAGGCACAATCATTAAGTCATAGTCC
CAAACGTGTTCCAACAACACTTTCTATTAAACCCCTTGGAGCTATATCACCAGTTTTAAACCGTAAATTA
GCTGTAGGAAGTCACCCACTACCACCGAAAATTCAGTCCAAAGATGGAAATAAACCTCCACCCCTAAAAA
CTTCTGAGATAACAGACCCAGCACAAGTGTCAAAACCAACCCAAGGATCTGCTTTCAAACCACCTGTGCC
ACCACGACCACAAGCGAAAGTTCCTTTGCCTTCCGCCGATGCTCCAAATCAGGCAGAACCAGATGTTCTC
GTTGAAAAGCCAGAGAAGGTGGTGCCACCTCCTCTTGTAGATAAATCTGCTGAAAAGCAAGCAAAAAATG
TGGATGCCATAGACGATGCAGCTGCACCTAAGCAATTTTTAGCAAAGCAAGAAGTGGCCAAAGATGTCAC
TTCAGAAACTTCCTGCCCTACTAAGGACAGTTCGGACGACCGTCAAACATGGGAATCATCAGAAATTCTT
TATCGTAATAAGCTAGGAAAATGGACAAGAACCAGAGCATCCTGTTTGTTTGACATAGAAGCCTGTCACA
GGTACTTAAACATTGCATTGTGGTGCAGGGATCCTTTCAAGTTGGGAGGTCTCATCTGTTTGGGGCATGT
TAGTTTAAAACTTGAAGATGTGGCTTTAGGATGCCTAGCTACATCAAACACGGAATACCTTTCCAAATTG
AGACTGGAAGCCCCCTCACCTAAGGCTATAGTCACTAGAACCGCACTACGCAATCTGAGTATGCAAAAGG
GATTCAATGACAAATTTTGCTATGGTGACATTACTATTCACTTCAAATATTTGAAAGAAGGAGAATCAGA
CCACCATGTAGTTACTAACGTAGAAAAAGAAAAAGAACCCCATTTGGTTGAAGAAGTTTCTGTTCTCCCT
AAAGAGGAGCAATTTGTTGGACAGATGGGTTTAACAGAAAACCTCGAGCCATGGAAGCTTATGGAACAAA
AACTCATCTCAGAAGAGGATCTGGATATCTAACTGACTGAACCGGTGGTCCAAACGGGGGAGGCTAACTG
AAACACGGAAGGAGACAATACCGGAAGGAACCCGCGCTATGACGGCAATAAAAAGACAGAATAAAACGCA
CGGGTGTTGGGTCGTTTGTTCATAAACGCGGGGTTCGGTCCCAGGGCTGGCACTCTGTCGATACCCCACC
GAGACCCCATTGGGGCCAATACGCCCGCGTTTCTTCCTTTTCCCCACCCCACCCCCCAAGTTCGGGTGAA
GGCCCAGGGCTCGCAGCCAACGTCGGGGCGGCAGGCCCTGCCATAGCAGATCTGCGCAGCTGGGGCTCTA
GGGGGTATCCCC
[124 nt withheld, positions 2323-2446]
C
[91 nt withheld, positions 2448-2538]
A
[49 nt withheld, positions 2540-2588]
CCTTTGACGTTGGAGTCCACGTTCTTT
[37 nt withheld, positions 2616-2652]
ACCCTATCTCGGTCTATTCTTTTGATTTATAAGGGATTTTGCCGATTTCGGCCTATTGGTTAAAAAATGA
GCTGATTTAACAAAAATTTAACGCGAATTAATTCTGTGGAATGTGTGTCAGTTAGGGTGTGGAAAGTCCC
CAGGCTCCCCAGCAGGCAGAAGTATGCAAAGCATGCATCTCAATTAGTCAGCAACCAGGTGTGGAAAGTC
CCCAGGCTCCCCAGCAGGCAGAAGTATGCAAAGCATGCATCTCAATTAGTCAGCAACCATAGTCCCGCCC
CTAACTCCGCCCATCCCGCCCCTAACTCCGCCCAGTTCCGCCCATTCTCCGCCCCATGGCTGACTAATTT
TTTTTATTTATGCAGAGGCCGAGGCCGCCTCTGCCTCTGAGCTATTCCAGAAGTAGTGAGGAGGCTTTTT
TGGAGGCCTAGGCTTTTGCAAAAAGCTCCCGGGAGCTTGTATATCCATTTTCGGATCTGATCAAGAGACA
GGATGAGGATCGTTTCGCATGATTGAACAAGATGGATTGCACGCAGGTTCTCCGGCCGCTTGGGTGGAGA
GGCTATTCGGCTATGACTGGGCACAACAGACAATCGGCTGCTCTGATGCCGCCGTGTTCCGGCTGTCAGC
GCAGGGGCGCCCGGTTCTTTTTGTCAAGACCGACCTGTCCGGTGCCCTGAATGAACTGCAGGACGAGGCA
GCGCGGCTATCGTGGCTGGCCACGACGGGCGTTCCTTGCGCAGCTGTGCTCGACGTTGTCACTGAAGCGG
GAAGGGACTGGCTGCTATTGGGCGAAGTGCCGGGGCAGGATCTCCTGTCATCTCACCTTGCTCCTGCCGA
GAAAGTATCCATCATGGCTGATGCAATGCGGCGGCTGCATACGCTTGATCCGGCTACCTGCCCATTCGAC
CACCAAGCGAAACATCGCATCGAGCGAGCACGTACTCGGATGGAAGCCGGTCTTGTCGATCAGGATGATC
TGGACGAAGAGCATCAGGGGCTCGCGCCAGCCGAACTGTTCGCCAGGCTCAAGGCGCGCATGCCCGACGG
CGAGGATCTCGTCGTGACCCATGGCGATGCCTGCTTGCCGAATATCATGGTGGAAAATGGCCGCTTTTCT
GGATTCATCGACTGTGGCCGGCTGGGTGTGGCGGACCGCTATCAGGACATAGCGTTGGCTACCCGTGATA
TTGCTGAAGAGCTTGGCGGCGAATGGGCTGACCGCTTCCTCGTGCTTTACGGTATCGCCGCTCCCGATTC
GCAGCGCATCGCCTTCTATCGCCTTCTTGACGAGTTCTTCTGAGCGGGACTCTGGGGTTCGCGAAATGAC
CGACCAAGCGACGCCCAACCTGCCATCACGAGATTTCGATTCCACCGCCGCCTTCTATGAAAGGTTGGGC
TTCGGAATCGTTTTCCGGGACGCCGGCTGGATGATCCTCCAGCGCGGGGATCTCATGCTGGAGTTCTTCG
CCCACCCCAACTTGTTTATTGCAGCTTATAATGGTTACAAATAAAGCAATAGCATCACAAATTTCACAAA
TAAAGCATTTTTTTCACTGCATTCTAGTTGTGGTTTGTCCAAACTCATCAATGTATCTTATCATGTCTGT
ATACCGTCGACCTCTAGCTAGAGCTTGGCGTAATCATGGTCATAGCTGTTTCCTGTGTGAAATTGTTATC
CGCTCACAATTCCACACAACATACGAGCCGGAAGCATAAAGTGTAAAGCCTGGGGTGCCTAATGAGTGAG
CTAACTCACATTAATTGCGTTGCGCTCACTGCCCGCTTTCCAGTCGGGAAACCTGTCGTGCCAGCTGCAT
TAATGAATCGGCCAACGCGCGGGGAGAGGCGGTTTGCGTATTGGGCGCTCTTCCGCTTCCTCGCTCACTG
ACTCGCTGCGCTCGGTCGTTCGGCTGCGGCGAGCGGTATCAGCTCACTCAAAGGCGGTAATACGGTTATC
CACAGAATCAGGGGATAACGCAGGAAAGAACATGTGAGCAAAAGGCCAGCAAAAGGCCAGGAACCGTAAA
AAGGCCGCGTTGCTGGCGTTTTTCCATAGGCTCCGCCCCCCTGACGAGCATCACAAAAATCGACGCTCAA
GTCAGAGGTGGCGAAACCCGACAGGACTATAAAGATACCAGGCGTTTCCCCCTGGAAGCTCCCTCGTGCG
CTCTCCTGTTCCGACCCTGCCGCTTACCGGATACCTGTCCGCCTTTCTCCCTTCGGGAAGCGTGGCGCTT
TCTCATAGCTCACGCTGTAGGTATCTCAGTTCGGTGTAGGTCGTTCGCTCCAAGCTGGGCTGTGTGCACG
AACCCCCCGTTCAGCCCGACCGCTGCGCCTTATCCGGTAACTATCGTCTTGAGTCCAACCCGGTAAGACA
CGACTTATCGCCACTGGCAGCAGCCACTGGTAACAGGATTAGCAGAGCGAGGTATGTAGGCGGTGCTACA
GAGTTCTTGAAGTGGTGGCCTAACTACGGCTACACTAGAAGAACAGTATTTGGTATCTGCGCTCTGCTGA
AGCCAGTTACCTTCGGAAAAAGAGTTGGTAGCTCTTGATCCGGCAAACAAACCACCGCTGGTAGCGGTGG
TTTTTTTGTTTGCAAGCAGCAGATTACGCGCAGAAAAAAAGGATCTCAAGAAGATCCTTTGATCTTTTCT
ACGGGGTCTGACGCTCAGTGGAACGAAAACTCACGTTAAGGGATTTTGGTCATGAGATTATCAAAAAGGA
TCTTCACCTAGATCCTTTTAAATTAAAAATGAAGTTTTAAATCAATCTAAAGTATATATGAGTAAACTTG
GTCTGACAGTTACCAATGCTTAATCAGTGAGGCACCTATCTCAGCGATCTGTCTATTTCGTTCATCCATA
GTTGCCTGACTCCCCGTCGTGTAGATAACTACGATACGGGAGGGCTTACCATCTGGCCCCAGTGCTGCAA
TGATACCGCGAGACCCACGCTCACCGGCTCCAGATTTATCAGCAATAAACCAGCCAGCCGGAAGGGCCGA
GCGCAGAAGTGGTCCTGCAACTTTATCCGCCTCCATCCAGTCTATTAATTGTTGCCGGGAAGCTAGAGTA
AGTAGTTCGCCAGTTAATAGTTTGCGCAACGTTGTTGCCATTGCTACAGGCATCGTGGTGTCACGCTCGT
CGTTTGGTATGGCTTCATTCAGCTCCGGTTCCCAACGATCAAGGCGAGTTACATGATCCCCCATGTTGTG
CAAAAAAGCGGTTAGCTCCTTCGGTCCTCCGATCGTTGTCAGAAGTAAGTTGGCCGCAGTGTTATCACTC
ATGGTTATGGCAGCACTGCATAATTCTCTTACTGTCATGCCATCCGTAAGATGCTTTTCTGTGACTGGTG
AGTACTCAACCAAGTCATTCTGAGAATAGTGTATGCGGCGACCGAGTTGCTCTTGCCCGGCGTCAATACG
GGATAATACCGCGCCACATAGCAGAACTTTAAAAGTGCTCATCATTGGAAAACGTTCTTCGGGGCGAAAA
CTCTCAAGGATCTTACCGCTGTTGAGATCCAGTTCGATGTAACCCACTCGTGCACCCAACTGATCTTCAG
CATCTTTTACTTTCACCAGCGTTTCTGGGTGAGCAAAAACAGGAAGGCAAAATGCCGCAAAAAAGGGAAT
AAGGGCGACACGGAAATGTTGAATACTCATACTCTTCCTTTTTCAATATTATTGAAGCATTTATCAGGGT
TATTGTCTCATGAGCGGATACATATTTGAATGTATTTAGAAAAATAAACAAATAGGGGTTCCGCGCACAT
TTCCCCGAAAAGTGCCACCTGACGTCGACGGATCGGGAGATCTCCCGATCCCCTATGGTGCACTCTCAGT
ACAATCTGCTCTGATGCCGCATAGTTAAGCCAGTATCTGCTCCCTGCTTGTGTGTTGGAGGTCGCTGAGT
AGTGCGCGAGCAAAATTTAAGCTACAACAAGGCAAGGCTTGACCGACAATTGCATGAAGAATCTGCTTAG
G
